>Addgene plasmid #218021 | pMBS-869 | addgene full sequence | sequence record 434862 | Addgene NGS Result
TTGGCCGATTCATTAATCACTCTGTGGTCTCATTCGGACGGCGACCTGTAGGCTTTGAGACCACGAAGTG
GCTCTTCAGTGGACGAAAGGGCCTCGTGATACGCCTATTTTTATAGGTTAATGTCATGATAATAATGGTT
TCTTAGACGTCAGGTGGCACTTTTCGGGGAAATGTGCGCGGAACCCCTATTTGTTTATTTTTCTAAATAC
ATTCAAATATGTATCCGCTCATGAGACAATAACCCTGATAAATGCTTCAATAATATTGAAAAAGGAAGAG
TATGCGCTCACGCAACTGGTCCAGAACCTTGACCGAACGCAGCGGTGGTAACGGCGCAGTGGCGGTTTTC
ATGGCTTGTTATGACTGTTTTTTTTTGGGGTACAGTCTATGCCTCGGGCATCCAAGCAGCAAGCGCGTTA
CGCCGTGGGTCGATGTTTGATGTTATGGAGCAGCAACGATGTTACGCAGCAGGGCAGTCGCCCTAAAACA
AAGTTAAACATCATGAGGGAAGCGGTGATCGCCGAAGTATCGACTCAACTATCAGAGGTAGTTGGCGTCA
TCGAGCGCCATCTCGAACCGACGTTGCTGGCCGTACATTTGTACGGCTCCGCAGTGGATGGCGGCCTGAA
GCCACACAGCGATATTGATTTGCTGGTTACGGTGACCGTAAGGCTTGATGAAACAACGCGGCGAGCTTTG
ATCAACGACCTTTTGGAAACTTCGGCTTCCCCTGGAGAGAGCGAGATTCTCCGCGCTGTAGAAGTCACCA
TTGTTGTGCACGACGACATCATTCCGTGGCGTTATCCAGCTAAGCGCGAACTGCAATTTGGAGAATGGCA
GCGCAATGACATTCTTGCAGGTATCTTCGAGCCAGCCACGATCGACATTGATCTGGCTATCTTGCTGACA
AAAGCAAGAGAACATAGCGTTGCCTTGGTAGGTCCAGCGGCGGAGGAACTCTTTGATCCGGTTCCTGAAC
AGGATCTATTTGAGGCGCTAAATGAAACCTTAACGCTATGGAACTCGCCGCCCGACTGGGCTGGCGATGA
GCGAAATGTAGTGCTTACGTTGTCCCGCATTTGGTACAGCGCAGTAACCGGCAAAATCGCGCCGAAGGAT
GTCGCTGCCGACTGGGCAATGGAGCGCCTGCCGGCCCAGTATCAGCCCGTCATACTTGAAGCTAGACAGG
CTTATCTTGGACAAGAAGAAGATCGCTTGGCCTCGCGCGCAGATCAGTTGGAAGAATTTGTCCATTACGT
AAAAGGCGAGATCACCAAGGTAGTCGGCAAATAACTGTCAGACCAAGTTTACTCATATATACTTTAGATT
GATTTAAAACTTCATTTTTAATTTAAAAGGATCTAGGTGAAGATCCTTTTTGATAATCTCATGACCAAAA
TCCCTTAACGTGAGTTTTCGTTCCACTGAGCGTCAGACCCCGTAGAAAAGATCAAAGGATCTTCTTGAGA
TCCTTTTTTTCTGCGCGTAATCTGCTGCTTGCAAACAAAAAAACCACCGCTACCAGCGGTGGTTTGTTTG
CCGGATCAAGAGCTACCAACTCTTTTTCCGAAGGTAACTGGCTTCAGCAGAGCGCAGATACCAAATACTG
TTCTTCTAGTGTAGCCGTAGTTAGGCCACCACTTCAAGAACTCTGTAGCACCGCCTACATACCTCGCTCT
GCTAATCCTGTTACCAGTGGCTGCTGCCAGTGGCGATAAGTCGTGTCTTACCGGGTTGGACTCAAGACGA
TAGTTACCGGATAAGGCGCAGCGGTCGGGCTGAACGGGGGGTTCGTGCACACAGCCCAGCTTGGAGCGAA
CGACCTACACCGAACTGAGATACCTACAGCGTGAGCTATGAGAAAGCGCCACGCTTCCCGAAGGGAGAAA
GGCGGACAGGTATCCGGTAAGCGGCAGGGTCGGAACAGGAGAGCGCACGAGGGAGCTTCCAGGGGGAAAC
GCCTGGTATCTTTATAGTCCTGTCGGGTTTCGCCACCTCTGACTTGAGCGTCGATTTTTGTGATGCTCGT
CAGGGGGGCGGAGCCTATGGAAAAACGCCAGCAACGCGGCCTTTTTACGGTTCCTGGCCTTTTGCTGGCC
TTTTGCTCACATGTTCTTTCCTGCGTTATCCCCTGATTCTGTGGATAACCGTATTACCGCCTTTGAGTGA
GCTGATACCGCTCGCCGCAGCCGAACGACCGAGCGCAGCGAGTCAGTGAGCGAGGAAGCGGAAGAGCGCC
CAATACGCAAACCGCCTCTCCCCGCGCG
Features (pLannotate 1.2.2; 6 found; start..end, strand, type, name):
    177..281     +  promoter       AmpR promoter: bla
    272..352     -  CDS            int (fragment): INT2_ECOLX - Protein inferred from homology: Swiss-Prot protein existence level 3. Putative integrase believed to be involved in the insertion of antibiotic resistance genes into plasmids and transposons. From Escherichia coli.
    440..496     +  CDS            GmR (fragment): gentamycin acetyltransferase; aacC1; confers resistance to gentamycin
    503..1291    +  CDS            aadA: S3AD_ECOLX - Experimental evidence at protein level: Swiss-Prot protein existence level 1. Mediates bacterial resistance to the antibiotics streptomycin and spectinomycin. From Escherichia coli.
   1465..2053    +  rep_origin     ori: high-copy-number ColE1/pMB1/pBR322/pUC origin of replication
   2236..17      +  CDS            lacI (fragment) (across the origin): lac repressor; lacI; The lac repressor binds to the lac operator to inhibit transcription in E. coli. This inhibition can be relieved by adding lactose or isopropyl-β-D-thiogalactopyranoside (IPTG).
