[The description below was written by a language model from this plasmid's Addgene catalogue record and pLannotate feature annotations shown in this document.]
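Description:
pMBS-869 is a level 0 Modular Cloning (MoClo) part plasmid from a Golden Gate toolkit developed for recombinant protein production in Leishmania tarentolae. It is built on the pAGM1301 level 0 acceptor backbone and is a small, high-copy E. coli plasmid of about 2.27 kb. It replicates from a ColE1/pUC-type origin and is selected with spectinomycin through the aadA adenylyltransferase gene. The annotation places an AmpR (bla) promoter upstream of this marker. It also shows short fragments of an integron integrase, a gentamicin acetyltransferase and lacI. These are non-functional remnants of the backbone's construction and are not working parts of the plasmid.

The payload is a 23 bp synthetic insert encoding the tetrapeptide DGDL, which the record describes as an ER retention signal for targeting proteins to the endoplasmic reticulum. It is too short to be picked up by the automated feature table, so it appears there only as unannotated sequence. The part occupies MoClo position B5, and the depositor notes that it can be released by BsaI digestion. The resulting position-specific overhangs let it be joined in a one-pot Golden Gate reaction with other level 0 modules, such as promoters, coding sequences, tags and untranslated regions, to build a level 1 transcription unit. The plasmid has no promoter, reporter or Leishmania selection marker for expression of the part. It therefore serves purely as a storage and donor vector, used to append an ER retention motif to a protein of interest when designing constructs intended to hold the product in the secretory pathway's ER compartment.
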