Addgene plasmid #218021: pMBS-869
Purpose: ER retention signal (DGDL) for protein targeting to ER
Depositing lab: Michael Schroda. Depositing organization: Rheinland-Pfälzische Technische Universität Kaiserslautern. Publication: A Modular Cloning Toolkit for the production of recombinant proteins in Leishmania tarentolae. Hieronimus K, Donauer T, Klein J, Hinkel B, Spanle JV, Probst A, Niemeyer J, Kibrom S, Kiefer AM, Schneider L, Husemann B, Bischoff E, Mohring S, Bayer N, Klein D, Engels A, Ziehmer BG, Stiebeta J, Moroka P, Schroda M, Deponte M. Microb Cell. 2024 Apr 30;11:128-142. doi: 10.15698/mic2024.04.821. eCollection 2024. PubMed 38799406.
Backbone
  Vector backbone: pAGM1301
  Backbone manufacturer: Sylvestre Marillonnet (Addgene plasmid #47989)
  Backbone size w/o insert (bp): 2845
  Total vector size (bp): 2266
  Vector type: Synthetic Biology
Growth in bacteria
  Bacterial resistance: Spectinomycin, 50 μg/mL
  Growth temperature: 37°C
  Growth strain: DH5alpha
  Copy number: High Copy
Gene/Insert
  Gene/Insert name: ER retention signal (DGDL)
  Species: Synthetic
  Insert size (bp): 23
  Cloning method: Golden Gate
  Sequencing primers: 5′ CAATACGCAAACCGCCTCTCC; 3′ AATAGGCGTATCACGAGGC
Terms and licenses: Academic/Nonprofit Terms; Industry Terms: Not Available to Industry
Depositor comments: Level 0 MoClo Part Position B5, insert can be released via BsaI digest
How to cite: pMBS-869 was a gift from Michael Schroda (Addgene plasmid # 218021 ; http://n2t.net/addgene:218021 ; RRID:Addgene_218021)
